>Addgene plasmid #67535 | pCfB2190 | depositor full sequence | sequence record 116411 | pCfB2190 sequence 6997 bps
CAACGGAATGCGTGCGATCGCGTGCATTCATCCGCTCTAACCGAAAAGGAAGGAGTTAGACAACCTGAAG
TCTAGGTCCCTATTTATTTTTTTATAGTTATGTTAGTATTAAGAACGTTATTTATATTTCAAATTTTTCT
TTTTTTTCTGTACAGACGCGTGTACGCATGTAACATTATACTGAAAACCTTGCTTGAGAAGGTTTTGGGA
CGCTCGAAGATCGCGTCAGCTGAAGCTTCGTACGCTGCAGGTCGACAACCCTTAATATAACTTCGTATAA
TGTATGCTATACGAAGTTATTAGGTCTAGAGATCCGCAGGCTAACCGGAACCTGTATTATTTAGTTTATG
CTACGTTAAATAAAGACCTTTCGTTCACATAACTGAATGTGTAATGGCCTTGAGATTTCAAGCATACCAA
GTTGGTGGAGACGGGGTCGTTACAAAAGACTCTTTAAGCCAAGATTTCCTTGACAGCCTTGGCGATAGCA
TCGCCAACCTCAGTGGTAGAGTTAGAACCACCAAGGTCACCGGTTCTGACACCTGCATCCAAGACATTTC
TAACAGCTTCTTCAAGAGCCCTACCTTCTTCAACCAAATCCAAGGATAACTTCAACATCATAGCTGCAGA
TAAGATGGTAGCAATTGGGTTAACCTTGTTTGCTGGTAAATCTGGGGCAGAACCATGACATGGTTCGTAC
AAACCGAATGCCTTGTTAGTGTCAGGTAGGGAAGCTAGAGATGCAGAAGGTAATAAACCCAAAGAACCTG
GAATAACAGAGGCTTCATCGGAGATAATATCACCAAACATGTTGTTGGTAATAACAACACCGTTTAGCTT
AGTTGGTGATTTAACCAAAATCATAGCAGCAGAGTCGATCAATTGGTGCTGAACAGTTAATTGTGGGAAC
TCAGTCTTGATGGTTTCTTCAACAGTCTTTCTCCACAATCTGGAAGAGGCAAGCACGTTAGCCTTGTCAA
GTGACCAGATTGGTAATGGTGGGTTTTGTTGCAATGCCAAGAAAGCAGCCATTCTTGTAATTCTTTGAAC
TTCAGGAACACTGTATTTCTCAGAGTCCCAAGCAACTCCGTCACCTTCATCTTCTTTTCTTTCACCAAAG
TAGATACCACCAACCAATTCTCTAACGACGACGAAATCGGTACCCTTTGCATATTCAGGCTTCAAAGGAG
AAAGATCTAGTAAAGAATCAGAAGCAAAGTTACATGGTCTTAAGTTGGCGTATAGACCCAATTCCTTTCT
GATCTTCAATAGACCTTGTTCTGGTCTAACTGCGCCCGTACCCCATTTTGGACCACCAACAGCACCTAGT
AAGACAGCATCGGCTTTCTTAGAGGCTTCTAGAGCTTCATCTGGTAAAGGAGTGCCAGTGGCATCGATGG
CAGCACCCCCGATCAAGTGATGTTGGAAATTGAACTTAATTTCTGGACGGACTTCAGCAATGGCATTCAA
GACCTTAATAGCTTCGTCAGTAACTTCTTTACCGACGTGATCACCCGGTAGGACAACGATATTCTTAGAC
ATGGTATAATCTGTGTAGTGTGGGATACTTTTTACTTCTTCAAATAGGTATCAACAATAAAAATAAATCG
AAGCAAATGTAGGAATGCGTTAAAGCAGATGTACTTACTTAGAGTACATAGATATATTTATATAATTCAA
TATATAAAAGTATATGAAGCATCTGATGTTGAACCTGTCATGACTCTAAACTGGAATGGGTAGTTATGCT
TCTGAAGGTTTTCCGTTAGAAAATGAGTGCAGGGATCAGGCCCGGAACCGGTTTTAGCCTGAAAGGAAAA
GAAAAAAATGCGGTGATTACTAGCACGTGACTGCGCTGAATTGGAATCCACCACAAGTACAGCGAATGGC
AAGAGGGAAGGGGAATATATTGTGCCTGGCGGTAGTCTGCTATATCAAATGTTAAACATAACTAAATGCA
GTAGTGAATAGAGTAATGTATTTCTACATATGTGGGTAGGGCCAATGGGAGCCCGATGTCTATTGTACAG
ATATTTTCCTTTTATAGTTAATCAATTCAACTTGGAAATCATTGAGTCGATATCTACTTGGATAACTGGA
GCCGTGGCAGCGTTTGAAATTTGACGAGTCTCCTTGTTTTGTTCGCGCATTTTCAGTTTATTCAAACGGG
AGATGGCACCGAATCCACTGACTTCTCTGTTCAATTTGAATGGTAATAGGAAGAAAGTACATTTCGAGAA
ATTTTCGCCCAACGTCGAAATCTCATGGATGATATCCTCGATACAAATGACACCTTCATCACCTAATTTC
TCTTCAACGATATTGTTGTCATTCAAGATTATCTCTTTTGGTTCTTTATCTTCTGGCCTTTGCCACATTA
TTCTAGATCTCTTTTGGATTAAAGAACGGATAGATGCAAGTGAAGGTTGTCCGATAACAATATATGGTGA
TACAAGTTTCAACAATGGGTACACGTCCTTGGTAAGTTTGATGAAAACACCAGTGTTCAACTCAACAAGT
CTCAAAAGAGATAACACTTTGTAAGCCTTTGCTGGGATCTTCACAGCGAGCTCTCGAGAACCCTTAATAT
AACTTCGTATAATGTATGCTATACGAAGTTATTAGGTGATATCAGATCCACTAGTGGCCTATGCACCCAA
TTCGCCCTATAGTGAGTCGTATTACGCGCGCTCACTGGCCGTCGTTTTACAACGTCGTGACTGGGAAAAC
CCTGGCGTTACCCCTGCAGGACTAGTGCTGAGGCATTAATCACACGACTAGCGCTTTCAGATATTAAAAA
GTTTAGATGTAGGTTTTAGCGGTAACAGTTATATAAATCGTGTTTCTTCTCTTGATGAAACAAAAAAATG
CTAGAAAAACTTTGTCGTTTCTTACTTTTGGTGCGCTTTGCAGTTTTCGTGGCTAGACTTAGAATCATTT
CTCCTCAGATTTCTTGATTAAAGTTTGGTGCGAAGCCCTACTCTAACATTGGTGTTCTTCTTTTCATTCA
CGCAAGTTAAGTCCAGGAAGGTGAGCAAATGCTCATCCTTCTGTTCATGCGTGACGGCTGAATTATCCTT
ATCTGGCGTACCCGTGCAGCCGTTTCCGTGCCTCGGTTCCTCCGAGATATCCTTAGGGACCGCCAGGGAC
CATGATTGCGTCAACTGTTGTCACCGCTCCAGAGGATCCTCTGTAACCTTTTCAACCATAAAAATAGAAA
GGGCACAGGGTTGGGGTATTTGAATTTTTTTTTTGGGTTTTTTCGTATTACTTATTACTTACCTTCTTTT
CTATATAATTTTGTTTTTCCCTGGTAGAGCGGAATCTTCCCACATTAAGACCTCAGCGCGGCCGCAAATT
TAAATAAAATGAAGTGAAGTTCCTATACTTTCTAGAGAATAGGAACTTCTATAGTGAGTCGAATAAGGGC
GACACAAAATTTATTCTAAATGCATAATAAATACTGATAACATCTTATAGTTTGTATTATATTTTGTATT
ATCGTTGACATGTATAATTTTGATATCAAAAACTGATTTTCCCTTTATTATTTTCGAGATTTATTTTCTT
AATTCTCTTTAACAAACTAGAAATATTGTATATACAAAAAATCATAAATAATAGATGAATAGTTTAATTA
TAGGTGTTCATCAATCGAAAAAGCAACGTATCTTATTTAAAGTGCGTTGCTTTTTTCTCATTTATAAGGT
TAAATAATTCTCATATATCAAGCAAAGTGACAGGCGCCCTTAAATATTCTGACAAATGCTCTTTCCCTAA
ACTCCCCCCATAAAAAAACCCGCCGAAGCGGGTTTTTACGTTATTTGCGGATTAACGATTACTCGTTATC
AGAACCGCCCAGGGGGCCCGAGCTTAAGACTGGCCGTCGTTTTACAACACAGAAAGAGTTTGTAGAAACG
CAAAAAGGCCATCCGTCAGGGGCCTTCTGCTTAGTTTGATGCCTGGCAGTTCCCTACTCTCGCCTTCCGC
TTCCTCGCTCACTGACTCGCTGCGCTCGGTCGTTCGGCTGCGGCGAGCGGTATCAGCTCACTCAAAGGCG
GTAATACGGTTATCCACAGAATCAGGGGATAACGCAGGAAAGAACATGTGAGCAAAAGGCCAGCAAAAGG
CCAGGAACCGTAAAAAGGCCGCGTTGCTGGCGTTTTTCCATAGGCTCCGCCCCCCTGACGAGCATCACAA
AAATCGACGCTCAAGTCAGAGGTGGCGAAACCCGACAGGACTATAAAGATACCAGGCGTTTCCCCCTGGA
AGCTCCCTCGTGCGCTCTCCTGTTCCGACCCTGCCGCTTACCGGATACCTGTCCGCCTTTCTCCCTTCGG
GAAGCGTGGCGCTTTCTCATAGCTCACGCTGTAGGTATCTCAGTTCGGTGTAGGTCGTTCGCTCCAAGCT
GGGCTGTGTGCACGAACCCCCCGTTCAGCCCGACCGCTGCGCCTTATCCGGTAACTATCGTCTTGAGTCC
AACCCGGTAAGACACGACTTATCGCCACTGGCAGCAGCCACTGGTAACAGGATTAGCAGAGCGAGGTATG
TAGGCGGTGCTACAGAGTTCTTGAAGTGGTGGGCTAACTACGGCTACACTAGAAGAACAGTATTTGGTAT
CTGCGCTCTGCTGAAGCCAGTTACCTTCGGAAAAAGAGTTGGTAGCTCTTGATCCGGCAAACAAACCACC
GCTGGTAGCGGTGGTTTTTTTGTTTGCAAGCAGCAGATTACGCGCAGAAAAAAAGGATCTCAAGAAGATC
CTTTGATCTTTTCTACGGGGTCTGACGCTCAGTGGAACGACGCGCGCGTAACTCACGTTAAGGGATTTTG
GTCATGAGCTTGCGCCGTCCCGTCAAGTCAGCGTAATGCTCTGCTTTTACCAATGCTTAATCAGTGAGGC
ACCTATCTCAGCGATCTGTCTATTTCGTTCATCCATAGTTGCCTGACTCCCCGTCGTGTAGATAACTACG
ATACGGGAGGGCTTACCATCTGGCCCCAGCGCTGCGATGATACCGCGAGAACCACGCTCACCGGCTCCGG
ATTTATCAGCAATAAACCAGCCAGCCGGAAGGGCCGAGCGCAGAAGTGGTCCTGCAACTTTATCCGCCTC
CATCCAGTCTATTAATTGTTGCCGGGAAGCTAGAGTAAGTAGTTCGCCAGTTAATAGTTTGCGCAACGTT
GTTGCCATCGCTACAGGCATCGTGGTGTCACGCTCGTCGTTTGGTATGGCTTCATTCAGCTCCGGTTCCC
AACGATCAAGGCGAGTTACATGATCCCCCATGTTGTGCAAAAAAGCGGTTAGCTCCTTCGGTCCTCCGAT
CGTTGTCAGAAGTAAGTTGGCCGCAGTGTTATCACTCATGGTTATGGCAGCACTGCATAATTCTCTTACT
GTCATGCCATCCGTAAGATGCTTTTCTGTGACTGGTGAGTACTCAACCAAGTCATTCTGAGAATAGTGTA
TGCGGCGACCGAGTTGCTCTTGCCCGGCGTCAATACGGGATAATACCGCGCCACATAGCAGAACTTTAAA
AGTGCTCATCATTGGAAAACGTTCTTCGGGGCGAAAACTCTCAAGGATCTTACCGCTGTTGAGATCCAGT
TCGATGTAACCCACTCGTGCACCCAACTGATCTTCAGCATCTTTTACTTTCACCAGCGTTTCTGGGTGAG
CAAAAACAGGAAGGCAAAATGCCGCAAAAAAGGGAATAAGGGCGACACGGAAATGTTGAATACTCATATT
CTTCCTTTTTCAATATTATTGAAGCATTTATCAGGGTTATTGTCTCATGAGCGGATACATATTTGAATGT
ATTTAGAAAAATAAACAAATAGGGGTCAGTGTTACAACCAATTAACCAATTCTGAACATTATCGCGAGCC
CATTTATACCTGAATATGGCTCATAACACCCCTTGTTTGCCTGGCGGCAGTAGCGCGGTGGTCCCACCTG
ACCCCATGCCGAACTCAGAAGTGAAACGCCGTAGCGCCGATGGTAGTGTGGGGACTCCCCATGCGAGAGT
AGGGAACTGCCAGGCATCAAATAAAACGAAAGGCTCAGTCGAAAGACTGGGCCTTTCGCCCGGGCTAATT
ATGGGGTGTCGCCCTTATTCGACTCTATAGTGAAGTTCCTATTCTCTAGAAAGTATAGGAACTTCTGAAG
TGGGGATTTAAATGCGGCCGCGCTGAGGGTTTAATGAGGATTTTCGATGGAGCAGGATGAGGAGAAATAG
TACCACATGTATATATCCATTACAAAAAGGTTTATATACAATTACAATAGACCCTTGTTGGGGTTTCTGA
AAAAAGAAGTAGTCGATGCCATCGGCAATAATACGGAATTACGAGAAACACAATCCCGATCCTTTTTTGG
GTAATTACTTCACCGATTCTACCGATTTATCATGCCAAAAAAAATTCACCGTGGGTTCTAGAAGTGCCCT
TTGAGGATTGTAGCCACTCTAACCCACACGGCCTCCTTACTAGCTGACTAAGGTGACAAAACCGCAAGGA
CTGGAAAGTCGCCACTCATCTGAAAATTCTCAAGTTTTTCACTACTGAGTTTATGCTTTCGAATTTTTTT
GTTCGGTAATAGCACGGCGGTTCGATTCAATTCCGCCGCTCCGAGCGATGCTCCGCAAAACTCAGTAATA
AGCTTTCTGATGGTTCACCCCTTTTTTAGCACGCGGGGTGTAACTCAACAGAAAAATGTGCCATAGAACA
AGACTAGGCAAAAGCCAAGGAGCGTTTGCCATGAACTTCCACAAATTAAGTCCTCAGCGAGCTCGCATGG
AATGCGTGCGATGAGCGACCTCATGCTATACCTGAGAAAGCAACCTGACCTACAGGAAAGAGTTACTCAA
GAATAAGAATTTTCGTTTTAAAACCTAAGAGTCACTTTAAAATTTGTATACACTTATTTTTTTTATAACT
TATTTAATAATAAAAATCATAAATCATAAGAAATTCGCTTATTTAGAAGTGTCAACAACGTATCTAC
Features (pLannotate 1.2.2; 18 found; start..end, strand, type, name):
     30..219     +  terminator     CYC1 terminator: S. cerevisiae CYC1; transcription terminator for CYC1
    267..300     -  protein_bind   loxP: Cre-mediated recombination occurs in the 8-bp core sequence (GCATACAT). Cre recombinase
    457..1536    -  CDS            LEU2: LEU3_YEAST - Experimental evidence at protein level: Swiss-Prot protein existence level 1. Catalyzes the oxidation of 3-carboxy-2-hydroxy-4- methylpentanoate (3-isopropylmalate) to 3-carboxy-4-methyl-2- oxopentanoate. The product decarboxylates to 4-methyl-2 oxopentanoate. From Saccharomyces cerevisiae (strain ATCC 204508 / S288c) (Baker's yeast).
   2055..2606    -  CDS            RLP7 (fragment): RLP7_YEAST - Also known as RPL7. Experimental evidence at protein level: Swiss-Prot protein existence level 1. Involved in the biogenesis of the 60S ribosomal subunit. May act as a specificity factor that binds precursor rRNAs and tethers the enzymes that carry out the early 5' to 3' exonucleolytic reactions that generate the mature rRNAs. From Saccharomyces cerevisiae (strain ATCC 204508 / S288c) (Baker's yeast).
   2589..2622    -  protein_bind   loxP: Cre-mediated recombination occurs in the 8-bp core sequence (GCATACAT). Cre recombinase
   2666..2684    -  promoter       T7 promoter: promoter for bacteriophage T7 RNA polymerase
   2692..2743    +  CDS            lacZα (fragment): LacZα fragment of β-galactosidase; lacZ fragment
   3376..3409    -  protein_bind   FRT (minimal): supports FLP-mediated excision but not integration (Turan and Bode, 2011) FLP recombinase from the Saccharomyces cerevisiae 2μ plasmid
   3879..3898    +  CDS            lacZα (fragment): LacZα fragment of β-galactosidase; lacZ fragment
   3923..3940    -  terminator     rrnB T2 terminator (fragment): transcription terminator T2 from the E. coli rrnB gene
   4165..4753    -  rep_origin     ori: high-copy-number ColE1/pMB1/pBR322/pUC origin of replication
   4877..5737    -  CDS            AmpR: β-lactamase; bla; confers resistance to ampicillin, carbenicillin, and related antibiotics
   5740..5836    -  promoter       AmpR promoter (fragment): bla
   5866..5890    -  CDS            KanR (fragment): aminoglycoside phosphotransferase; aph(3')-Ia; confers resistance to kanamycin
   5919..6034    +  ncRNA          5S rRNA: Accession: RF00001 - 5S ribosomal RNA
   6038..6078    +  terminator     rrnB T1 terminator (fragment): transcription terminator T1 from the E. coli rrnB gene
   6122..6155    +  protein_bind   FRT (minimal): supports FLP-mediated excision but not integration (Turan and Bode, 2011) FLP recombinase from the Saccharomyces cerevisiae 2μ plasmid
   6803..6968    -  terminator     ADH1 terminator: S. cerevisiae ADH1; transcription terminator for the S. cerevisiae alcohol dehydrogenase 1 (ADH1) gene
