[The description below was written by a language model from this plasmid's Addgene catalogue record and pLannotate feature annotations shown in this document.]
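Description:
pCfB2190 is an empty-backbone yeast integrative vector from the EasyClone 2.0 toolkit, designed for stable, single-locus insertion of expression cassettes into the XI-2 chromosomal site of Saccharomyces cerevisiae. The 6,997 bp plasmid has no yeast replication origin in its annotation, consistent with its integrative design. In E. coli it is maintained through a high-copy ColE1/pUC-type origin and selected with the AmpR β-lactamase gene.

The working part of the vector is a USER cloning site, described in the catalogue entry but not annotated in the feature table. It presumably lies between the outward-facing ADH1 and CYC1 terminators that sit close together across the plasmid's numbering origin. With this layout, one or two genes and their promoters can be inserted so that each transcript ends at its own terminator. The vector itself supplies no yeast promoter, so users must add promoters along with their genes.

Next to the CYC1 terminator is the selection cassette, a LEU2 coding sequence that the record identifies as KlLEU2 (Kluyveromyces lactis), although the automated annotation matched it to the S. cerevisiae homolog. It complements leucine auxotrophy and is flanked by two loxP sites in the same orientation, so Cre recombinase can excise the marker after integration and free it for further rounds of engineering. The RLP7 fragment annotated inside the loxP-flanked region is probably sequence carried along with the marker.

The unannotated stretches flanking the payload presumably hold the XI-2 homology arms. The feature table also lists two minimal FRT sites, rrnB terminator fragments, a 5S rRNA match, a T7 promoter, and small lacZα and KanR fragments, which look like backbone remnants with no function stated in the record.
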