Addgene plasmid #67535: pCfB2190
Purpose: (Empty Backbone) EasyClone system-based yeast integrative vector carrying loxP-flanked KlLEU2 marker, integration into S. cerevisiae XI-2 chromosomal location, USER site for cloning, amp resistance
Depositing lab: Irina Borodina. Depositing organization: Danmarks Tekniske Universitet. Publication: EasyClone 2.0: expanded toolkit of integrative vectors for stable gene expression in industrial Saccharomyces cerevisiae strains. Stovicek V, Borja GM, Forster J, Borodina I. J Ind Microbiol Biotechnol. 2015 Sep 16. 10.1007/s10295-015-1684-8 PubMed 26376869.
Backbone
  Vector backbone: EasyClone
  Backbone size (bp): 6997
  Vector type: Yeast Expression, Cre/Lox ; integrative
  Selectable markers: LEU2
Growth in bacteria
  Bacterial resistance: Ampicillin, 100 μg/mL
  Growth temperature: 37°C
  Growth strain: DH5alpha
  Copy number: High Copy
Terms and licenses: Academic/Nonprofit Terms; Industry Terms: Not Available to Industry
How to cite: pCfB2190 was a gift from Irina Borodina (Addgene plasmid # 67535 ; http://n2t.net/addgene:67535 ; RRID:Addgene_67535)
