>Addgene plasmid #67535 | pCfB2190 | addgene partial sequence | sequence record 127850 | pHybLex_rev 5'-GAGTCACTTTAAAATTTGTATACAC-3'
TCATAAATCATAAGAAATTCGCTTATTTAGAAGTGTCAACAACGTATCTACCAACGGAATGCGTGCGATC
GCGTGCATTCATCCGCTCTAACCGAAAAGGAAGGAGTTAGACAACCTGAAGTCTAGGTCCCTATTTATTT
TTTTATAGTTATGTTAGTATTAAGAACGTTATTTATATTTCAAATTTTTCTTTTTTTTCTGTACAGACGC
GTGTACGCATGTAACATTATACTGAAAACCTTGCTTGAGAAGGTTTTGGGACGCTCGAAGATCGCGTCAG
CTGAAGCTTCGTACGCTGCAGGTCGACAACCCTTAATATAACTTCGTATAATGTATGCTATACGAAGTTA
TTAGGTCTAGAGATCCGCAGGCTAACCGGAACCTGTATTATTTAGTTTATGCTACGTTAAATAAAGACCT
TTCGTTCACATAACTGAATGTGTAATGGCCTTGAGATTTCAAGCATACCAAGTTGGTGGAGACGGGGTCG
TTACAAAAGACTCTTTAAGCCAAGATTTCCTTGACAGCCTTGGCGATAGCATCGCCAACCTCAGTGGTAG
AGTTAGAACCACCAAGGTCACCGGTTCTGACACCTGCATCCAAGACATTTCTAACAGCTTCTTCAAGAGC
CCTACCTTCTTCAACCAAATCCAAGGATAACTTCAACATCATAGCTGCAGATAAGATGGTAGCAATTGGG
TTAACCTTGTTTGCTGGTAAATCTGGGGCAGAACCATGACATGGTTCGTACAAACCGAATGCCTTGTTAG
TGTCAGGTAGGGAAGCTAGAGATGCAGAAGGTAATAAACCCAAAGAACCTGGAATAACAGAGGCTT
