>Addgene plasmid #67535 | pCfB2190 | addgene partial sequence | sequence record 127861 | L4440 5'-AGCGAGTCAGTGAGCGAG-3'
ACTGCCAGGCATCAAACTAAGCAGAAGGCCCCTGACGGATGGCCTTTTTGCGTTTCTACAAACTCTTTCT
GTGTTGTAAAACGACGGCCAGTCTTAAGCTCGGGCCCCCTGGGCGGTTCTGATAACGAGTAATCGTTAAT
CCGCAAATAACGTAAAAACCCGCTTCGGCGGGTTTTTTTATGGGGGGAGTTTAGGGAAAGAGCATTTGTC
AGAATATTTAAGGGCGCCTGTCACTTTGCTTGATATATGAGAATTATTTAACCTTATAAATGAGAAAAAA
GCAACGCACTTTAAATAAGATACGTTGCTTTTTCGATTGATGAACACCTATAATTAAACTATTCATCTAT
TATTTATGATTTTTTGTATATACAATATTTCTAGTTTGTTAAAGAGAATTAAGAAAATAAATCTCGAAAA
TAATAAAGGGAAAATCAGTTTTTGATATCAAAATTATACATGTCAACGATAATACAAAATATAATACAAA
CTATAAGATGTTATCAGTATTTATTATGCATTTAGAATAAATTTTGTGTCGCCCTTATTCGACTCACTAT
AGAAGTTCCTATTCTCTAGAAAGTATAGGAACTTCACTTCATTTTATTTAAATTTGCGGCCGCGCTGAGG
TCTTAATGTGGGAAGATTCCGCTCTACCAGGGAAAAACAAAATTATATAGAAAAGAAGGTAAGTAATAAG
TAATACGAAAAAACCCAAAAAAAAAATTCAAATACCCCAACCCTGTGCCCTTTCTATTTTTATGGTTGAA
AAGGTTACAGAGGATCCTCTGGAGCGGTGACAACAGTTGACGCAATCATGGTCCCTGGCGGTCCCTAAGG
ATATCTCGGAGGAACC
