>Addgene plasmid #67535 | pCfB2190 | addgene partial sequence | sequence record 127863 | pENTR-R 5'-ATGGCTCATAACACCCCTTG-3'
GACCCCATGCCGAACTCAGAAGTGAAACGCCGTAGCGCCGATGGTAGTGTGGGGACTCCCCATGCGAGAG
TAGGGAACTGCCAGGCATCAAATAAAACGAAAGGCTCAGTCGAAAGACTGGGCCTTTCGCCCGGGCTAAT
TATGGGGTGTCGCCCTTATTCGACTCTATAGTGAAGTTCCTATTCTCTAGAAAGTATAGGAACTTCTGAA
GTGGGGATTTAAATGCGGCCGCGCTGAGGGTTTAATGAGGATTTTCGATGGAGCAGGATGAGGAGAAATA
GTACCACATGTATATATCCATTACAAAAAGGTTTATATACAATTACAATAGACCCTTGTTGGGGTTTCTG
AAAAAAGAAGTAGTCGATGCCATCGGCAATAATACGGAATTACGAGAAACACAATCCCGATCCTTTTTTG
GGTAATTACTTCACCGATTCTACCGATTTATCATGCCAAAAAAAATTCACCGTGGGTTCTAGAAGTGCCC
TTTGAGGATTGTAGCCACTCTAACCCACACGGCCTCCTTACTAGCTGACTAAGGTGACAAAACCGCAAGG
ACTGGAAAGTCGCCACTCATCTGAAAATTCTCAAGTTTTTCACTACTGAGTTTATGCTTTCGAATTTTTT
TGTTCGGTAATAGCACGGCGGTTCGATTCAATTCCGCCGCTCCGAGCGATGCTCCGCAAAACTCA
